>Addgene plasmid #61505 | TfR-pHuji | addgene full sequence | sequence record 254694 | Addgene NGS Result
GACATTGATTATTGACTAGTTATTAATAGTAATCAATTACGGGGTCATTAGTTCATAGCCCATATATGGA
GTTCCGCGTTACATAACTTACGGTAAATGGCCCGCCTGGCTGACCGCCCAACGACCCCCGCCCATTGACG
TCAATAATGACGTATGTTCCCATAGTAACGCCAATAGGGACTTTCCATTGACGTCAATGGGTGGAGTATT
TACGGTAAACTGCCCACTTGGCAGTACATCAAGTGTATCATATGCCAAGTACGCCCCCTATTGACGTCAA
TGACGGTAAATGGCCCGCCTGGCATTATGCCCAGTACATGACCTTATGGGACTTTCCTACTTGGCAGTAC
ATCTACGTATTAGTCATCGCTATTACCATGGTGATGCGGTTTTGGCAGTACATCAATGGGCGTGGATAGC
GGTTTGACTCACGGGGATTTCCAAGTCTCCACCCCATTGACGTCAATGGGAGTTTGTTTTGGCACCAAAA
TCAACGGGACTTTCCAAAATGTCGTAACAACTCCGCCCCATTGACGCAAATGGGCGGTAGGCGTGTACGG
TGGGAGGTCTATATAAGCAGAGCTCGTTTAGTGAACCGTCAGATCGCCTGGAGACGCCATCCACGCTGTT
TTGACCTCCATAGAAGACACCGGGACCGATCCAGCCTCCGCGGCCGGGAACGGTGCATTGGAACGCGGAT
TCCCCGTGCCAAGAGTGACGTAAGTACCGCCTATAGAGTCTATAGGCCCACCCCCTTGGCTTCGTTAGAA
CGCGGCTACAATTAATACATAACCTTATGTATCATACACATACGATTTAGGTGACACTATAGAATAACAT
CCACTTTGCCTTTCTCTCCACAGGTGTCCACTCCCAGGTCCAACTGCACCTCGGTTCTATCGATTGAATT
CCCCGGGGATCCACCATGGATCAAGCTAGATCAGCATTCTCTAACTTGTTTGGTGGAGAACCATTGTCAT
ATACCCGGTTCAGCCTGGCTCGGCAAGTAGATGGCGATAACAGTCATGTGGAGATGAAACTTGCTGTAGA
TGAAGAAGAAAATGCTGACAATAACACAAAGGCCAATGTCACAAAACCAAAAAGGTGTAGTGGAAGTATC
TGCTATGGGACTATTGCTGTGATCGTCTTTTTCTTGATTGGATTTATGATTGGCTACTTGGGCTATTGTA
AAGGGGTAGAACCAAAAACTGAGTGTGAGAGACTGGCAGGAACCGAGTCTCCAGTGAGGGAGGAGCCAGG
AGAGGACTTCCCTGCAGCACGTCGCTTATATTGGGATGACCTGAAGAGAAAGTTGTCGGAGAAACTGGAC
AGCACAGACTTCACCAGCACCATCAAGCTGCTGAATGAAAATTCATATGTCCCTCGTGAGGCTGGATCTC
AAAAAGATGAAAATCTTGCGTTGTATGTTGAAAATCAATTTCGTGAATTTAAACTCAGCAAAGTCTGGCG
TGATCAACATTTTGTTAAGATTCAGGTCAAAGACAGCGCTCAAAACTCGGTGATCATAGTTGATAAGAAC
GGTAGACTTGTTTACCTGGTGGAGAATCCTGGGGGTTATGTGGCGTATAGTAAGGCTGCAACAGTTACTG
GTAAACTGGTCCATGCTAATTTTGGTACTAAAAAAGATTTTGAGGATTTATACACTCCTGTGAATGGATC
TATAGTGATTGTCAGAGCAGGGAAAATCACCTTTGCAGAAAAGGTTGCAAATGCTGAAAGCTTAAATGCA
ATTGGTGTGTTGATATACATGGACCAGACTAAATTTCCCATTGTTAACGCAGAACTTTCATTCTTTGGAC
ATGCTCATCTGGGGACAGGTGACCCTTACACACCTGGATTCCCTTCCTTCAATCACACTCAGTTTCCACC
ATCTCGGTCATCAGGATTGCCTAATATACCTGTCCAGACAATCTCCAGAGCTGCTGCAGAAAAGCTGTTT
GGGAATATGGAAGGAGACTGTCCCTCTGACTGGAAAACAGACTCTACATGTAGGATGGTAACCTCAGAAA
GCAAGAATGTGAAGCTCACTGTGAGCAATGTGCTGAAAGAGATAAAAATTCTTAACATCTTTGGAGTTAT
TAAAGGCTTTGTAGAACCAGATCACTATGTTGTAGTTGGGGCCCAGAGAGATGCATGGGGCCCTGGAGCT
GCAAAATCCGGTGTAGGCACAGCTCTCCTATTGAAACTTGCCCAGATGTTCTCAGATATGGTCTTAAAAG
ATGGGTTTCAGCCCAGCAGAAGCATTATCTTTGCCAGTTGGAGTGCTGGAGACTTTGGATCGGTTGGTGC
CACTGAATGGCTAGAGGGATACCTTTCGTCCCTGCATTTAAAGGCTTTCACTTATATTAATCTGGATAAA
GCGGTTCTTGGTACCAGCAACTTCAAGGTTTCTGCCAGCCCACTGTTGTATACGCTTATTGAGAAAACAA
TGCAAAATGTGAAGCATCCGGTTACTGGGCAATTTCTATATCAGGACAGCAACTGGGCCAGCAAAGTTGA
GAAACTCACTTTAGACAATGCTGCTTTCCCTTTCCTTGCATATTCTGGAATCCCAGCAGTTTCTTTCTGT
TTTTGCGAGGACACAGATTATCCTTATTTGGGTACCACCATGGACACCTATAAGGAACTGATTGAGAGGA
TTCCTGAGTTGAACAAAGTGGCACGAGCAGCTGCAGAGGTCGCTGGTCAGTTCGTGATTAAACTAACCCA
TGATGTTGAATTGAAC
[444 nt withheld, positions 2747-3190]
GACAATGAGTTTGGGGATCCACCGGTCATGGTGAGCAAGGGCGAGGAGAATAACATGGCCATCATCAAGG
AGTTCATGCGCTTCAAGGTGCACATGGAGGGCTCCGTGAACGGCCACGAGTTCGAGATCGAGGGCGAGGG
CGAGGGCCGCCCCTACGAGGCCTTTCAGACCGCTAAGCTGAAGGTGACCAAGGGTGGCCCCCTGCCCTTC
GCCTGGGACATCCTGTCCCCTCAGTTCATGTACGGCTCCAAGGTCTACATTAAGCACCCAGCCGACATCC
CCGACTACTTCAAGCTGTCCTTCCCCGAGGGCTTCAGGTGGGAGCGCGTGATGAACTTCGAGGACGGCGG
CATTATTCACGTTAACCAGGACTCCTCCCTGCAGGACGGCGTGTTCATCTACAAGGTGAAGCTGCGCGGC
ACCAACTTCCCCTCCGACGGCCCCGTAATGCAGAAGAAGACCATGGGCTGGGAGGCCTCCGAGGAGCGGA
TGTACCCCGAGGACGGCGCCCTGAAGAGCGAGATTAAGTATAGGCTGAAGCTGAAGGACGGCGGCCACTA
CGCCGCCGAGGTCAAGACCACCTACAAGGCCAAGAAGCCCGTGCAGCTGCCCGGCGCCTACATCGTGGAC
ATCAAGTTGGACATCGTGTCCCACAACGAGGACTACACCATCGTGGAACAGTACGAACGCGCCGAGGGCC
GCCACTCCACCGGCGGCATGGACGAGCTGTACAAGGCTAGCTAATCTAGAGTCGACCTGCAGAAGCTTGG
CCGCCATGGCCCAACTTGTTTATTGCAGCTTATAATGGTTACAAATAAAGCAATAGCATCACAAATTTCA
CAAATAAAGCATTTTTTTCACTGCATTCTAGTTGTGGTTTGTCCAAACTCATCAATGTATCTTATCATGT
CTGGATCGGGAATTAATTCGGCGCAGCACCATGGCCTGAAATAACCTCTGAAAGAGGAACTTGGTTAGGT
ACCTTCTGAGGCGGAAAGAACCAGCTGTGGAATGTGTGTCAGTTAGGGTGTGGAAAGTCCCCAGGCTCCC
CAGCAGGCAGAAGTATGCAAAGCATGCATCTCAATTAGTCAGCAACCAGGTGTGGAAAGTCCCCAGGCTC
CCCAGCAGGCAGAAGTATGCAAAGCATGCATCTCAATTAGTCAGCAACCATAGTCCCGCCCCTAACTCCG
CCCATCCCGCCCCTAACTCCGCCCAGTTCCGCCCATTCTCCGCCCCATGGCTGACTAATTTTTTTTATTT
ATGCAGAGGCCGAGGCCGCCTCGGCCTCTGAGCTATTCCAGAAGTAGTGAGGAGGCTTTTTTGGAGGCCT
AGGCTTTTGCAAAAAGCTGTTAACAGCTTGGCACTGGCCGTCGTTTTACAACGTCGTGACTGGGAAAACC
CTGGCGTTACCCAACTTAATCGCCTTGCAGCACATCCCCCTTTCGCCAGCTGGCGTAATAGCGAAGAGGC
CCGCACCGATCGCCCTTCCCAACAGTTGCGCAGCCTGAATGGCGAATGGCGCCTGATGCGGTATTTTCTC
CTTACGCATCTGTGCGGTATTTCACACCGCATA
[142 nt withheld, positions 4764-4905]
C
[141 nt withheld, positions 4907-5047]
CCTTTGACGTTGGAGTCCACGTTCTTT
[37 nt withheld, positions 5075-5111]
ACCCTATCTCGGGCTATTCTTTTGATTTATAAGGGATTTTGCCGATTTCGGCCTATTGGTTAAAAAATGA
GCTGATTTAACAAAAATTTAACGCGAATTTTAACAAAATATTAACGTTTACAATTTTATGGTGCACTCTC
AGTACAATCTGCTCTGATGCCGCATAGTTAAGCCAGCCCCGACACCCGCCAACACCCGCTGACGCGCCCT
GACGGGCTTGTCTGCTCCCGGCATCCGCTTACAGACAAGCTGTGACCGTCTCCGGGAGCTGCATGTGTCA
GAGGTTTTCACCGTCATCACCGAAACGCGCGAGACGAAAGGGCCTCGTGATACGCCTATTTTTATAGGTT
AATGTCATGATAATAATGGTTTCTTAGACGTCAGGTGGCACTTTTCGGGGAAATGTGCGCGGAACCCCTA
TTTGTTTATTTTTCTAAATACATTCAAATATGTATCCGCTCATGAGACAATAACCCTGATAAATGCTTCA
ATAATATTGAAAAAGGAAGAGTATGAGTATTCAACATTTCCGTGTCGCCCTTATTCCCTTTTTTGCGGCA
TTTTGCCTTCCTGTTTTTGCTCACCCAGAAACGCTGGTGAAAGTAAAAGATGCTGAAGATCAGTTGGGTG
CACGAGTGGGTTACATCGAACTGGATCTCAACAGCGGTAAGATCCTTGAGAGTTTTCGCCCCGAAGAACG
TTTTCCAATGATGAGCACTTTTAAAGTTCTGCTATGTGGCGCGGTATTATCCCGTATTGACGCCGGGCAA
GAGCAACTCGGTCGCCGCATACACTATTCTCAGAATGACTTGGTTGAGTACTCACCAGTCACAGAAAAGC
ATCTTACGGATGGCATGACAGTAAGAGAATTATGCAGTGCTGCCATAACCATGAGTGATAACACTGCGGC
CAACTTACTTCTGACAACGATCGGAGGACCGAAGGAGCTAACCGCTTTTTTGCACAACATGGGGGATCAT
GTAACTCGCCTTGATCGTTGGGAACCGGAGCTGAATGAAGCCATACCAAACGACGAGCGTGACACCACGA
TGCCTGTAGCAATGGCAACAACGTTGCGCAAACTATTAACTGGCGAACTACTTACTCTAGCTTCCCGGCA
ACAATTAATAGACTGGATGGAGGCGGATAAAGTTGCAGGACCACTTCTGCGCTCGGCCCTTCCGGCTGGC
TGGTTTATTGCTGATAAATCTGGAGCCGGTGAGCGTGGGTCTCGCGGTATCATTGCAGCACTGGGGCCAG
ATGGTAAGCCCTCCCGTATCGTAGTTATCTACACGACGGGGAGTCAGGCAACTATGGATGAACGAAATAG
ACAGATCGCTGAGATAGGTGCCTCACTGATTAAGCATTGGTAACTGTCAGACCAAGTTTACTCATATATA
CTTTAGATTGATTTAAAACTTCATTTTTAATTTAAAAGGATCTAGGTGAAGATCCTTTTTGATAATCTCA
TGACCAAAATCCCTTAACGTGAGTTTTCGTTCCACTGAGCGTCAGACCCCGTAGAAAAGATCAAAGGATC
TTCTTGAGATCCTTTTTTTCTGCGCGTAATCTGCTGCTTGCAAACAAAAAAACCACCGCTACCAGCGGTG
GTTTGTTTGCCGGATCAAGAGCTACCAACTCTTTTTCCGAAGGTAACTGGCTTCAGCAGAGCGCAGATAC
CAAATACTGTTCTTCTAGTGTAGCCGTAGTTAGGCCACCACTTCAAGAACTCTGTAGCACCGCCTACATA
CCTCGCTCTGCTAATCCTGTTACCAGTGGCTGCTGCCAGTGGCGATAAGTCGTGTCTTACCGGGTTGGAC
TCAAGACGATAGTTACCGGATAAGGCGCAGCGGTCGGGCTGAACGGGGGGTTCGTGCACACAGCCCAGCT
TGGAGCGAACGACCTACACCGAACTGAGATACCTACAGCGTGAGCTATGAGAAAGCGCCACGCTTCCCGA
AGGGAGAAAGGCGGACAGGTATCCGGTAAGCGGCAGGGTCGGAACAGGAGAGCGCACGAGGGAGCTTCCA
GGGGGAAACGCCTGGTATCTTTATAGTCCTGTCGGGTTTCGCCACCTCTGACTTGAGCGTCGATTTTTGT
GATGCTCGTCAGGGGGGCGGAGCCTATGGAAAAACGCCAGCAACGCGGCCTTTTTACGGTTCCTGGCCTT
TTGCTGGCCTTTTGCTCACATGTTCTTTCCTGCGTTATCCCCTGATTCTGTGGATAACCGTATTACCGCC
TTTGAGTGAGCTGATACCGCTCGCCGCAGCCGAACGACCGAGCGCAGCGAGTCAGTGAGCGAGGAAGCGG
AAGAGCGCCCAATACGCAAACCGCCTCTCCCCGCGCGTTGGCCGATTCATTAATGCAGCTGGCACGACAG
GTTTCCCGACTGGAAAGCGGGCAGTGAGCGCAACGCAATTAATGTGAGTTAGCTCACTCATTAGGCACCC
CAGGCTTTACACTTTATGCTTCCGGCTCGTATGTTGTGTGGAATTGTGAGCGGATAACAATTTCACACAG
GAAACAGCTATGACATGATTACGAATTAATTCGAGCTCGCCC
Features (pLannotate 1.2.2; 22 found; start..end, strand, type, name):
      1..380     +  enhancer       CMV enhancer: human cytomegalovirus immediate early enhancer
    381..584     +  promoter       CMV promoter: human cytomegalovirus (CMV) immediate early promoter
    720..763     +  intron         CMV intron (fragment): modified intron A from human cytomegalovirus
    815..833     +  promoter       SP6 promoter: promoter for bacteriophage SP6 RNA polymerase
    837..874     +  CDS            IgH signal sequence (fragment): signal sequence from the mouse immunoglobulin heavy chain variable region
    926..3202    +  CDS            TFRC (sequence partly withheld): TFR1_HUMAN - Experimental evidence at protein level: Swiss-Prot protein existence level 1. (Microbial infection) Acts as a receptor for new-world arenaviruses: Guanarito, Junin and Machupo virus. From Homo sapiens (Human).
   3218..3925    +  CDS            mApple: mApple is a basic (constitutively fluorescent) red fluorescent protein published in 2008, derived from Discosoma sp.. It is reported to be a rapidly-maturing monomer with high acid sensitivity.
   3935..3952    +  misc_feature   MCS (fragment): pUC18/19 multiple cloning site
   3973..4107    +  polyA_signal   SV40 poly(A) signal: SV40 polyadenylation signal
   4176..4533    +  promoter       SV40 promoter: SV40 enhancer and early promoter
   4552..4706    +  CDS            lacZα (fragment): LacZα fragment of β-galactosidase; lacZ fragment
   4712..4763    -  misc_feature   bom (fragment): basis of mobility region from pBR322
   4782..5162    +  rep_origin     M13 ori (sequence partly withheld): M13 bacteriophage origin of replication; arrow indicates direction of (+) strand synthesis
   5238..5287    -  misc_feature   bom (fragment): basis of mobility region from pBR322
   5389..5424    -  CDS            rop (fragment): Rop protein, which maintains plasmids at low copy number; rop
   5519..5623    +  promoter       AmpR promoter: bla
   5624..6484    +  CDS            AmpR: β-lactamase; bla; confers resistance to ampicillin, carbenicillin, and related antibiotics
   6655..7243    +  rep_origin     ori: high-copy-number ColE1/pMB1/pBR322/pUC origin of replication
   7426..7518    +  CDS            lacI (fragment): lac repressor; lacI; The lac repressor binds to the lac operator to inhibit transcription in E. coli. This inhibition can be relieved by adding lactose or isopropyl-β-D-thiogalactopyranoside (IPTG).
   7531..7552    +  protein_bind   CAP binding site: CAP binding activates transcription in the presence of cAMP. E. coli catabolite activator protein
   7567..7597    +  promoter       lac promoter: promoter for the E. coli lac operon
   7605..7621    +  protein_bind   lac operator: The lac repressor binds to the lac operator to inhibit transcription in E. coli. This inhibition can be relieved by adding lactose or isopropyl-β-D-thiogalactopyranoside (IPTG). lac repressor encoded by lacI
