[The description below was written by a language model from this plasmid's Addgene catalogue record and pLannotate feature annotations shown in this document.]
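Description:
TfR-pHuji is a mammalian expression plasmid encoding the human transferrin receptor (TFRC) fused at its C terminus to pHuji, a pH-sensitive red fluorescent protein. The catalogue lists the backbone as pcDNA3. The 7,673 nt sequenced record does not look like a standard pcDNA3, however. It shows no neomycin resistance cassette or BGH polyadenylation signal. It contains an SV40 poly(A) signal, an SV40 enhancer/early promoter with no annotated selectable gene behind it, an M13 phage origin, and short fragments of lacZα, lacI, rop and bom. The plasmid is propagated in E. coli through a high-copy ColE1/pUC-type origin and selected with ampicillin via the bla gene. The record shows no marker for stable selection in mammalian cells, which suggests transient transfection.

Expression is driven by the CMV immediate-early enhancer and promoter. These are followed by a short CMV intron A fragment, an SP6 promoter and a small match to an IgH signal sequence, all upstream of the TFRC coding region. The fluorescent protein directly downstream of TFRC is annotated as mApple. This fits the catalogue's pHuji tag, since pHuji is an mApple-derived variant and the annotation tool is matching the parent. The transferrin receptor is a type II membrane protein, so a C-terminal tag sits on the extracellular or lumenal side. There it is exposed to neutral medium at the cell surface and to acidic conditions inside endosomes, and its fluorescence changes accordingly. According to the record, the construct is used for live imaging of exocytosis and endocytosis, with receptor trafficking reported in the red channel.
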