Addgene plasmid #61505: TfR-pHuji
Purpose: Human transferrin receptor tagged with pH sensitive red fluorescent protein pHuji
Depositing lab: David Perrais. Depositing organization: CNRS UMR 5297, Institut Interdisciplinaire de Neurosciences (IINS). Publication: pHuji, a pH-sensitive red fluorescent protein for imaging of exo- and endocytosis. Shen Y, Rosendale M, Campbell RE, Perrais D. J Cell Biol. 2014 Nov 10;207(3):419-32. doi: 10.1083/jcb.201404107. PubMed 25385186.
Backbone
  Vector backbone: pcDNA3
  Vector type: Mammalian Expression
Growth in bacteria
  Bacterial resistance: Ampicillin, 100 μg/mL
  Growth temperature: 37°C
  Growth strain: DH5alpha
  Copy number: Unknown
Gene/Insert
  Gene/Insert name: Transferrin receptor
  Species: H. sapiens (human)
  Entrez Gene: TFRC (a.k.a. CD71, IMD46, T9, TFR, TFR1, TR, TRFR, p90)
  Promoter: CMV
  Tag / fusion protein: pHuji (C terminal on insert)
  Cloning method: Unknown
  Sequencing primers: 5′ CMV-F; 3′ SV40pA-R
Terms and licenses: Academic/Nonprofit Terms; Industry Terms: Not Available to Industry
How to cite: TfR-pHuji was a gift from David Perrais (Addgene plasmid # 61505 ; http://n2t.net/addgene:61505 ; RRID:Addgene_61505)
