>Addgene plasmid #61505 | TfR-pHuji | addgene partial sequence | sequence record 101494 | CMV-F 5'-CGCAAATGGGCGGTAGGCGTG-3'
GAGCTCGTTTAGTGAACCGTCAGATCGCCTGGAGACGCCATCCACGCTGTTTTGACCTCCATAGAAGACA
CCGGGACCGATCCAGCCTCCGCGGCCGGGAACGGTGCATTGGAACGCGGATTCCCCGTGCCAAGAGTGAC
GTAAGTACCGCCTATAGAGTCTATAGGCCCACCCCCTTGGCTTCGTTAGAACGCGGCTACAATTAATACA
TAACCTTATGTATCATACACATACGATTTAGGTGACACTATAGAATAACATCCACTTTGCCTTTCTCTCC
ACAGGTGTCCACTCCCAGGTCCAACTGCACCTCGGTTCTATCGATTGAATTCCCCGGGGATCCACCATGG
ATCAAGCTAGATCAGCATTCTCTAACTTGTTTGGTGGAGAACCATTGTCATATACCCGGTTCAGCCTGGC
TCGGCAAGTAGATGGCGATAACAGTCATGTGGAGATGAAACTTGCTGTAGATGAAGAAGAAAATGCTGAC
AATAACACAAAGGCCAATGTCACAAAACCAAAAAGGTGTAGTGGAAGTATCTGCTATGGGACTATTGCTG
TGATCGTCTTTTTCTTGATTGGATTTATGATTGGCTACTTGGGCTATTGTAAAGGGGTAGAACCAAAAAC
TGAGTGTGAGAGACTGGCAGGAACCGAGTCTCCAGTGAGGGAGGAGCCAGGAGAGGACTTCCCTGCAGCA
CGTCGCTTATATTGGGATGACCTGAAGAGAAAGTTGTCGGAGAAACTGGACAGCACAGACTTCACCAGCA
CCATCAAGCTGCTGAATGAAAATTCATATGTCCCTCGTGAGGCTGGATCTCAAAAAGATGAAAATCTTGC
GTTGTATGTTGAAAATCAATTTCGTGAATTTAAACTCAGCAAAGTCTGGCGTGATCAACATTTTGTTAAG
ATTCAGGTCAAAGACAGCGCTCAAAACTCGGTGATCAT
