>Addgene plasmid #61505 | TfR-pHuji | addgene partial sequence | sequence record 101496 | SV40pA-R 5'-GAAATTTGTGATGCTATTGC-3'
AGTTGGGCCATGGCGGCCAAGCTTCTGCAGGTCGACTCTAGATTAGCTAGCCTTGTACAGCTCGTCCATG
CCGCCGGTGGAGTGGCGGCCCTCGGCGCGTTCGTACTGTTCCACGATGGTGTAGTCCTCGTTGTGGGACA
CGATGTCCAACTTGATGTCCACGATGTAGGCGCCGGGCAGCTGCACGGGCTTCTTGGCCTTGTAGGTGGT
CTTGACCTCGGCGGCGTAGTGGCCGCCGTCCTTCAGCTTCAGCCTATACTTAATCTCGCTCTTCAGGGCG
CCGTCCTCGGGGTACATCCGCTCCTCGGAGGCCTCCCAGCCCATGGTCTTCTTCTGCATTACGGGGCCGT
CGGAGGGGAAGTTGGTGCCGCGCAGCTTCACCTTGTAGATGAACACGCCGTCCTGCAGGGAGGAGTCCTG
GTTAACGTGAATAATGCCGCCGTCCTCGAAGTTCATCACGCGCTCCCACCTGAAGCCCTCGGGGAAGGAC
AGCTTGAAGTAGTCGGGGATGTCGGCTGGGTGCTTAATGTAGACCTTGGAGCCGTACATGAACTGAGGGG
ACAGGATGTCCCAGGCGAAGGGCAGGGGGCCACCCTTGGTCACCTTCAGCTTAGCGGTCTGAAAGGCCTC
GTAGGGGCGGCCCTCGCCCTCGCCCTCGATCTCGAACTCGTGGCCGTTCACGGAGCCCTCCATGTGCACC
TTGAAGCGCATGAACTCCTTGATGATGGCCATGTTATTCTCCTCGCCCTTGCTCACCATGACCGGTGGAT
CCCCAAACTCATTGTC
[140 nt withheld, positions 787-926]
